Addgene plasmid #33154: pAC-Luc
Purpose: (Empty Backbone)
Depositing lab: Michael Rosbash. Depositing organization: Brandeis University. Publication: Clockwork Orange is a transcriptional repressor and a new Drosophila circadian pacemaker component. Kadener S, Stoleru D, McDonald M, Nawathean P, Rosbash M. Genes Dev. 2007 Jul 1;21(13):1675-86. Epub 2007 Jun 19. 10.1101/gad.1552607 PubMed 17578907.
Backbone
  Vector backbone: pAc5.1/V5-His B
  Backbone manufacturer: Invitrogen
  Backbone size (bp): 5400
  Modifications to backbone: A PCR product containing the Firefly Luciferase gene and an artificial poly-linker sequence was ligated into pAC5.1/V5-His B between the 5' KpnI and 3' XhoI sites. Primers: Forward: GGATCGGGGTACCTATGGAAGACGCCAAAAACATAAAG Reverse: CACTAGACTCGAGCGTTACAATTTGGACTTTCCGCC Because of the stop codon, V5 and His Tags are not expressed. Restriction sites 3' of Luciferase are Xho1-XbaI-ApaI-BtgI-SacII-V5-MluI-AgeI-6xHIS-PmeI-DraI-StuI-SacI.
  Vector type: Insect Expression, Luciferase
  Promoter: Actin 5C
  Selectable markers: Hygromycin, Blasticidin
  Tag / fusion protein: Luciferase (N terminal on backbone)
Growth in bacteria
  Bacterial resistance: Ampicillin, 100 μg/mL
  Growth temperature: 37°C
  Growth strain: DH5alpha
  Copy number: Unknown
Terms and licenses: Academic/Nonprofit Terms; Industry Terms: Not Available to Industry
How to cite: pAC-Luc was a gift from Michael Rosbash (Addgene plasmid # 33154 ; http://n2t.net/addgene:33154 ; RRID:Addgene_33154)
