[The description below was written by a language model from this plasmid's Addgene catalogue record.]
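Description:
pAC-Luc is an insect-cell expression and luciferase reporter vector built on the commercial pAc5.1/V5-His B backbone (about 5.4 kb before modification). It is catalogued as an empty backbone, meaning it is intended as a recipient for user-supplied sequences rather than as a carrier of a specific test insert. The plasmid is propagated in E. coli under ampicillin selection; its copy number is not recorded. The entry also lists hygromycin and blasticidin as selectable markers, but it gives no detail on whether these cassettes are present on the plasmid or refer to co-selection strategies commonly used with this vector family, so this point should be treated with caution.

The payload is the firefly luciferase coding sequence, amplified by PCR together with an artificial polylinker and ligated between the KpnI and XhoI sites of the backbone. This places it under the Drosophila Actin 5C promoter, which drives strong constitutive expression in Drosophila cultured cells. Luciferase retains its own stop codon, so the downstream V5 epitope and polyhistidine tags of the parent vector are not translated. A string of restriction sites remains 3' of the luciferase stop codon, running from XhoI and XbaI through the untranslated V5 and His regions to SacI. Fragments cloned there become part of the luciferase transcript's 3' region, a layout suited to testing how such sequences affect reporter output, although the record does not state this purpose. The associated publication concerns transcriptional repression in the Drosophila circadian clock, consistent with use in luciferase assays in insect cell culture.
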