>Addgene plasmid #33154 | pAC-Luc | addgene partial sequence | sequence record 41471 | EBV-rev 5'-GTGGTTTGTCCAAACTCATC-3'
TCGAGGCTGATCAGCGAGCTCAGGCCTTAGAAGGCACAGTCGAGGCTGATCAGCGGGTTTAAACTCAATG
GTGATGGTGATGATGACCGGTACGCGTAGAATCGAGACCGAGGAGAGGGTTAGGGATAGGCTTACCTTCG
AACCGCGGGCCCTCTAGACTCGAGCGTTACAATTTGGACTTTCCGCCCTTCTTGGCCTTTATGAGGATCT
CTCTGATTTTTCTTGCGTCGAGTTTTCCGGTAAGACCTTTCGGTACTTCGTCCACAAACACAACTCCTCC
GCGCAACTTTTTCGCGGTTGTTACTTGACTGGCGACGTAATCCACGATCTCTTTTTCCGTCATCGTCTTT
CCGTGCTCCAAAACAACAACGGCGGCGGGAAGTTCACCGGCGTCATCGTCGGGAAGACCTGCCACGCCCG
CGTCGAAGATGTTGGGGTGTTGTAACAATATCGATTCCAATTCAGCGGGGGCCACCTGATATCCTTTGTA
TTTAATTAAAGACTTCAAGCGGTCAACTATGAAGAAGTGTTCGTCTTCGTCCCAGTAAGCTATGTCTCCA
GAATGTAGCCATCCATCCTTGTCAATCAAGGCGTTGGTCGCTTCCGGATTGTTTACATAACCGGACATAA
TCATAGGTCCTCTGACACATAATTCGCCTCTCTGATTAACGCCCAGCGTTTTCCCGGTATCCAGATCCAC
AACCTTCGCTTCAAAAAATGGAACAACTTTACCGACCGCGCCCGGTTTATCATCCCCCTCGGGTGTAATC
AGAATAGCTGATGTAGTCTCAGTGAGCCCATATCCTTGTCGTATCCCTGGAAGATGGAAGCGTTTTGCAA
CCGCTTCCCCGACTTCTTTCGAAAGAGGTGCGCCCCCAGAA
